Addgene plasmid #140226: pSLQ8611 PB-Tre3g-Fluc-DR-crIFNg-DR-crIFNg-DR-SV40PolyA/ R(EF1a- Zeo–t2A-rtTA-WPRE)
Purpose: Dox inducible expression of luciferase + crIFNg. Constitutive EF1a driven rtTA and zeocin resistance
Depositing lab: Stanley Qi. Publication: Multiple Input Sensing and Signal Integration Using a Split Cas12a System. Kempton HR, Goudy LE, Love KS, Qi LS. Mol Cell. 2020 Jan 30. pii: S1097-2765(20)30037-X. doi: 10.1016/j.molcel.2020.01.016. PubMed 32027839.
Backbone
  Vector backbone: PB
  Vector type: Mammalian Expression
Growth in bacteria
  Bacterial resistance: Ampicillin, 100 μg/mL
  Growth temperature: 37°C
  Growth strain: NEB Stable
  Copy number: High Copy
Gene/Insert
  Gene/Insert name: Luciferase + crIFNg
  Species: Synthetic
  Promoter: TRE3G
  Cloning method: Gibson Cloning
  Sequencing primers: 5′ gaccgcgtgagtcaaaatgacg
Terms and licenses: Academic/Nonprofit Terms; Industry Terms: Not Available to Industry
How to cite: pSLQ8611 PB-Tre3g-Fluc-DR-crIFNg-DR-crIFNg-DR-SV40PolyA/ R(EF1a- Zeo–t2A-rtTA-WPRE) was a gift from Stanley Qi (Addgene plasmid # 140226 ; http://n2t.net/addgene:140226 ; RRID:Addgene_140226)
