[The description below was written by a language model from this plasmid's Addgene catalogue record and pLannotate feature annotations shown in this document.]
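Description:
pSLQ8611 is a mammalian expression plasmid of about 8.9 kb built on a PB backbone, a designation that normally refers to a piggyBac transposon vector for genomic integration. The feature table does not annotate transposon terminal repeats, however, so this cannot be confirmed from the record. In bacteria it is maintained as a high-copy plasmid through a ColE1/pUC-type origin and selected with ampicillin (AmpR under its own promoter). An f1 origin, T7 and T3 promoters, and lac/lacZα fragments remain from a pBluescript-type cloning backbone.

The payload consists of two divergently oriented cassettes. On the forward strand, the doxycycline-responsive TRE3G promoter drives firefly (Photinus pyralis) luciferase. According to the construct name, the luciferase is followed by an array of two crIFNg CRISPR RNAs interleaved with three direct repeats (DR) ahead of an SV40 polyadenylation signal. This array falls in the unannotated gap between the luciferase coding sequence and the poly(A) signal. Embedding the crRNAs in the 3′ region of a Pol II transcript fits Cas12a systems, because Cas12a can process its own guides from a longer RNA at the direct repeats. The name suggests the guides target IFNγ, but the record gives no details.

On the reverse strand, an EF-1α promoter constitutively expresses the zeocin resistance gene (ble) linked by a T2A peptide to rtTA, which is detected as a tetR-derived coding sequence, and the transcript is stabilised by a WPRE. Zeocin-selected cells therefore carry the transactivator, and adding doxycycline induces luciferase and the crRNAs together. The luciferase gives a readout of induction. The construct comes from work on input sensing and signal integration with a split Cas12a system.
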