Features (pLannotate 1.2.2; 20 found; start..end, strand, type, name):
    385..761     +  promoter       TRE3G promoter: 3rd-generation Tet-responsive promoter that can be activated by binding of Tet-On® 3G
    771..2420    +  CDS            LUCI_PHOPY: Experimental evidence at protein level: Swiss-Prot protein existence level 1. Produces green light with a wavelength of 562 nm. From Photinus pyralis (Common eastern firefly) (Lampyris pyralis).
   2586..2718    +  polyA_signal   SV40 poly(A) signal: SV40 polyadenylation signal
   2767..3356    -  misc_feature   WPRE: woodchuck hepatitis virus posttranscriptional regulatory element
   3356..3374    -  misc_feature   MCS (fragment): pBluescript multiple cloning site
   3375..3405    -  misc_feature   MCS (fragment): pUC18/19 multiple cloning site
   3547..4164    -  CDS            tetR: TETR2_ECOLX - Experimental evidence at protein level: Swiss-Prot protein existence level 1. TetR is the repressor of the tetracycline resistance element; its N-terminal region forms a helix-turn-helix structure and binds DNA. Binding of tetracycline to TetR reduces the repressor affinity for the tetracycline resistance gene (tetA) promoter operator sites. From Escherichia coli.
   4240..4611    -  CDS            ble: BLE_STRHI - Experimental evidence at protein level: Swiss-Prot protein existence level 1. Binding protein with a strong affinity to the bleomycin family of antibiotics. From Streptoalloteichus hindustanus.
   4639..5730    -  promoter       EF-1α promoter (fragment): strong constitutive promoter for human elongation factor EF-1α
   6034..6052    -  promoter       T3 promoter: promoter for bacteriophage T3 RNA polymerase
   6097..6113    -  protein_bind   lac operator: The lac repressor binds to the lac operator to inhibit transcription in E. coli. This inhibition can be relieved by adding lactose or isopropyl-β-D-thiogalactopyranoside (IPTG). lac repressor encoded by lacI
   6121..6151    -  promoter       lac promoter: promoter for the E. coli lac operon
   6166..6187    -  protein_bind   CAP binding site: CAP binding activates transcription in the presence of cAMP. E. coli catabolite activator protein
   6200..6292    -  CDS            lacI (fragment): lac repressor; lacI; The lac repressor binds to the lac operator to inhibit transcription in E. coli. This inhibition can be relieved by adding lactose or isopropyl-β-D-thiogalactopyranoside (IPTG).
   6475..7063    -  rep_origin     ori: high-copy-number ColE1/pMB1/pBR322/pUC origin of replication
   7234..8094    -  CDS            AmpR: β-lactamase; bla; confers resistance to ampicillin, carbenicillin, and related antibiotics
   8095..8199    -  promoter       AmpR promoter: bla
   8252..8680    -  rep_origin     f1 ori (sequence partly withheld): f1 bacteriophage origin of replication; arrow indicates direction of (+) strand synthesis
   8685..8840    -  CDS            lacZα (fragment): LacZα fragment of β-galactosidase; lacZ fragment
   8848..8       +  promoter       T7 promoter (across the origin): promoter for bacteriophage T7 RNA polymerase
>Addgene plasmid #140226 | pSLQ8611 PB-Tre3g-Fluc-DR-crIFNg-DR-crIFNg-DR-SV40PolyA/ R(EF1a- Zeo–t2A-rtTA-WPRE) | addgene full sequence | sequence record 291987 | Addgene NGS Result
ACTATAGGGCGAATTGGGGCGCGCCATTCTAGATTAACCCTAGAAAGATAGTCTGCGTAAAATTGACGCA
TGCATTCTTGAAATATTGCTCTCTCTTTCTAAATAGCGCGAATCCGTCGCTGTGCATTTAGGACATCTCA
GTCGCCGCTTGGAGCTCCCGTGAGGCGTGCTTGTCAATGCGGTAAGTGTCACTGATTTTGAACTATAACG
ACCGCGTGAGTCAAAATGACGCATGATTATCTTTTACGTGACTTTTAAGATTTAACTCATACGATAATTA
TATTGTTATTTCATGTTCTACTTACGTGATAACTTATTATATATATATTTTCTTGTTATAGATATCAACT
AGAATGCTAGCGCTGATATCTCCACCCCACAGTGGTTTACTCCCTATCAGTGATAGAGAACGTATGAAGA
GTTTACTCCCTATCAGTGATAGAGAACGTATGCAGACTTTACTCCCTATCAGTGATAGAGAACGTATAAG
GAGTTTACTCCCTATCAGTGATAGAGAACGTATGACCAGTTTACTCCCTATCAGTGATAGAGAACGTATC
TACAGTTTACTCCCTATCAGTGATAGAGAACGTATATCCAGTTTACTCCCTATCAGTGATAGAGAACGTA
TAAGCTTTAGGCGTGTACGGTGGGCGCCTATAAAAGCAGAGCTCGTTTAGTGAACCGTCAGATCGCCTGG
AGCAATTCCACAACACTTTTGTCTTATACCAACTTTCCGTACCACTTCCTACCCTCGTAAAGAATTCACC
ATGGAAGACGCCAAAAACATAAAGAAAGGCCCGGCGCCATTCTATCCACTAGAGGATGGAACCGCTGGAG
AGCAACTGCATAAGGCTATGAAGAGATACGCCCTGGTTCCTGGAACAATTGCTTTTACAGATGCACATAT
CGAGGTGAACATCACGTACGCGGAATACTTCGAAATGTCCGTTCGGTTGGCAGAAGCTATGAAACGATAT
GGGCTGAATACAAATCACAGAATCGTCGTATGCAGTGAAAACTCTCTTCAATTCTTTATGCCGGTGTTGG
GCGCGTTATTTATCGGAGTTGCAGTTGCGCCCGCGAACGACATTTATAATGAACGTGAATTGCTCAACAG
TATGAACATTTCGCAGCCTACCGTAGTGTTTGTTTCCAAAAAGGGGTTGCAAAAAATTTTGAACGTGCAA
AAAAAATTACCAATAATCCAGAAAATTATTATCATGGATTCTAAAACGGATTACCAGGGATTTCAGTCGA
TGTACACGTTCGTCACATCTCATCTACCTCCCGGTTTTAATGAATACGATTTTGTACCAGAGTCCTTTGA
TCGTGACAAAACAATTGCACTGATAATGAACTCCTCTGGATCTACTGGGTTACCTAAGGGTGTGGCCCTT
CCGCATAGAACTGCCTGCGTCAGATTCTCGCATGCCAGAGATCCTATTTTTGGCAATCAAATCATTCCGG
ATACTGCGATTTTAAGTGTTGTTCCATTCCATCACGGTTTTGGAATGTTTACTACACTCGGATATTTGAT
ATGTGGATTTCGAGTCGTCTTAATGTATAGATTTGAAGAAGAGCTGTTTTTACGATCCCTTCAGGATTAC
AAAATTCAAAGTGCGTTGCTAGTACCAACCCTATTTTCATTCTTCGCCAAAAGCACTCTGATTGACAAAT
ACGATTTATCTAATTTACACGAAATTGCTTCTGGGGGCGCACCTCTTTCGAAAGAAGTCGGGGAGGCGGT
TGCAAAACGCTTCCATCTTCCAGGGATACGACAAGGATATGGGCTCACTGAGACTACATCAGCTATTCTG
ATTACACCCGAGGGGGATGATAAACCGGGCGCGGTCGGTAAAGTTGTTCCATTTTTTGAAGCGAAGGTTG
TGGATCTGGATACCGGGAAAACGCTGGGCGTTAATCAGAGAGGCGAATTATGTGTCAGAGGACCTATGAT
TATGTCCGGTTATGTAAACAATCCGGAAGCGACCAACGCCTTGATTGACAAGGATGGATGGCTACATTCT
GGAGACATAGCTTACTGGGACGAAGACGAACACTTCTTCATAGTTGACCGCTTGAAGTCTTTAATTAAAT
ACAAAGGATACCAGGTGGCCCCCGCTGAATTGGAGTCGATATTGTTACAACACCCCAACATCTTCGACGC
GGGCGTGGCAGGTCTTCCCGACGATGACGCCGGTGAACTTCCCGCCGCCGTTGTTGTTTTGGAGCACGGA
AAGACGATGACGGAAAAAGAGATCGTGGATTACGTCGCCAGTCAAGTAACAACCGCGAAAAAGTTGCGCG
GAGGAGTTGTGTTTGTGGACGAAGTACCGAAAGGTCTTACCGGAAAACTCGACGCAAGAAAAATCAGAGA
GATCCTCATAAAGGCCAAGAAGGGCGGAAAGTCCAAATTGTAAGGATCCTTTCTTTCTTTGAATTTCTAC
TAAGTGTAGATAGATGAGATGGTGACAGATAGGCAATTTCTACTAAGTGTAGATAGATGAGATGGTGACA
GATAGGCAATTTCTACTAAGTGTAGATCGAGTTTTCTTTTTGTTTTGTACAAGTAAGTTACGCGTCTTGT
TTATTGCAGCTTATAATGGTTACAAATAAAGCAATAGCATCACAAATTTCACAAATAAAGCATTTTTTTC
ACTGCATTCTAGTTGTGGTTTGTCCAAACTCATCAATGTATCTTATCATGTCTGGATCAACTGGATAACT
CAAGCTAACCGTCATACATATGTCGACGGTATCGATGCGGGGAGGCGGCCCAAAGGGAGATCCGACTCGT
CTGAGGGCGAAGGCGAAGACGCGGAAGAGGCCGCAGAGCCGGCAGCAGGCCGCGGGAAGGAAGGTCCGCT
GGATTGAGGGCCGAAGGGACGTAGCAGAAGGACGTCCCCGCGCAGAATCCAGGTGGCAACACAGGCGAGC
AGCCAAGGAAAGGACGATGATTTCCCCGACAACACCACGGAATTGTCAGTGCCCAACAGCCGAGCCCCTG
TCCAGCAGCGGGCAAGGCAGGCGGCGATGAGTTCCGCCGTGGCAATAGGGAGGGGGAAAGCGAAAGTCCC
GGAAAGGAGCTGACAGGTGGTGGCAATGCCCCAACCAGTGGGGGTTGCGTCAGCAAACACAGTGCACACC
ACGCCACGTTGCCTGACAACGGGCCACAACTCCTCATAAAGAGACAGCAACCAGGATTTATACAAGGAGG
AGAAAATGAAAGCCATACGGGAAGCAATAGCATGATACAAAGGCATTAAAGCAGCGTATCCACATAGCGT
AAAAGGAGCAACATAGTTAAGAATACCAGTCAATCTTTCACAAATTTTGTAATCCAGAGGTTGATTATCG
ATAAGCTTGATATCAAGCTTGCATGCCTGCAGGTCGACTCTAGAGTCTTATGCGGCCTTAGCCTGGCAGC
ATATCGAGATCGAAGTCATCGAGAGCGTCAGCAGGGAGCATATCCAGATCAAAATCATCCAGGGCATCGG
CGGGCAGCATGTCCAGGTCGAAGTCGTCCAGGGCGTCGGTGGGTCCGCCGCTCTCGCACTTCAGCTGCTT
CTCGAGGCCGCAGATGATCAGTTCCAGGCCGAACAGGAAGGCGGGCTCGGCGCCCTGTCTGTCGAACAGC
TCGATGGCCTGCTTCAGCAGGGGGGGCATGCTGTCGGTGGTGGGTGTCTCTCTTTCCTCTTTGGCGACCT
GGTGTTCCTGTTCTTCCAGCACGCAGCCCAGGGTGAAGTGGCCCACGGCGCTCAGGGCGTACAGGGCGTT
TTCCAGGCTGAAGCCCTGCTGGCACAGGAAGGCCAGCTGGTTTTCCAGTGTCTCGTACTGCTTCTCGGTG
GGTCTGGTGCCCAGGTGCACTTTGGCGCCGTCCCGGTGGCTCAGCAGGGCGCATCTGTAGCTCTTGGCGT
TGTTCCGCAGGAAGTCCTGCCAGCTCTCGCCTTCCAGAGGGCAGCTGTGGGTGTGGTGCCGGTCCAGCAT
CTCGATGGGCAGGGCGTCCAGCAGGGCCCGCTTGTTCTTCACGTGCCAGTACAGGGTGGGCTGTTCCACG
CCCAGTTTCTGGGCCAGCTTCCGGGTGGTCAGGCCCTCGATGCCCACGCCGTTCAGCAGTTCCAGGGCGC
TGTTGATCACTTTGCTCTTGTCCAGCCGGCTCATCGACCCTCCGCCTGGGCCAGGATTCTCCTCGACGTC
ACCGCATGTTAGCAGACTTCCTCTGCCCTCGGAACCGCCGTCCTGCTCCTCGGCCACGAAGTGCACGCAG
TTGCCGGCCGGGTCGCGCAGGGCGAACTCCCGCCCCCACGGCTGCTCGCCGATCTCGGTCATGGCCGGCC
CGGAGGCGTCCCGGAAGTTCGTGGACACGACCTCCGACCACTCGGCGTACAGCTCGTCCAGGCCGCGCAC
CCACACCCAGGCCAGGGTGTTGTCCGGCACCACCTGGTCCTGGACCGCGCTGATGAACAGGGTCACGTCG
TCCCGGACCACACCGGCGAAGTCGTCCTCCACGAAGTCCCGGGAGAACCCGAGCCGGTCGGTCCAGAACT
CGACCGCTCCGGCGACGTCGCGCGCGGTGAGCACCGGAACGGCACTGGTCAACTTGGCCATAATTCTCGA
GAGCTCCAGATCCCCTGTTCACGACACCTGAAATGGAAGAAAAAAACTTTGAACCACTGTCTGAGGCTTG
AGAATGAACCAAGATCCAAACTCAAAAAGGCCAAATTCCAAGGAGAATTACATCAAGTGCCAAGCTGGCC
TAACTTCAGTCTCCACCCACTCAGTGTGGGGAAACTCCATCGCATAAAACCCCTCCCCCCAACCTAAAGA
CGACGTACTCCAAAAGCTCCAGAACTAATCGAGGTGCCTGGACGGCGCCCGGTACTCCGTGGAGTCACAT
GAAGCGACGGCTGAGGACGGAAAGGCCCTTTTCCTTTGTGTGGGTGACTCACCCGCCCGCTCTCCCGAGC
GCCGCGTCCTCCATTTTGAGCCCCCTGGAGCAGGGCCGGGAAGCGGCCATCTTTCCGCTCACGCAACTGG
TGCCGACCGGGCCAGCCTTGCCGCCCAGGGCGGGGCGATACACGGCGGCGCGAGGCCAGGCACCAGAGCA
GGCCGGCCAGCTTGAGACTACCCCCGTCCGATTCTCGGTGGCCGCGCTCGCAGGCCCCGCCTCGCCGAAC
ATGTGCGCTGGGACGCACGGGCCCCGTCGCCGGCCGCGGGCCCAAAAACCGAAATACCAGTGTGCAGATC
CTGGCCCGCATTTACAAGACTATCTTGCCAGAAAAAAAGCGTCGCAGCACGTCATCAAAAATTTTAAATG
GCTAGAGACTTATCGAAAGCAGCGAGACAGGCGCGAAGGTGCCACCAGATTCGCACGCGGCGGCCCCAGC
GCCCAGGCCAGGCCTCAACTCAAGCACGAGGCGAAGGGGCTCCTAAAGCGCAAGGCCCGCCCCTGGCTCC
AGCTCGGGATCAAGAATCACGTACTGGAGCCAGGTGGAAGTAATTCAAGGCACGCAAGGGCCATAACCCG
TAAAGAGGCCAGGCCCGCGGGAACCACACACGGCACTTACCTGTGTTCTGGCGGCAAACCCGTTGCGAAA
AAGAACGTTCACGGCGACTACTGCACTTATATACGGTTCTCCCCCACCCTCGGGAAAAAGGCGGAGCCAG
TACACGACATCACTTTCCCAGTTTACCCCGCGCCACCTTCTCTAGGCACCGGTTCAATTGGCTGCAGGAC
TAGTCTAGTTAAAAGTTTTGTTACTTTATAGAAGAAATTTTGAGTTTTTGTTTTTTTTTAATAAATAAAT
AAACATAAATAAATTGTTTGTTGAATTTATTATTAGTATGTAAGTGTAAATATAATAAAACTTAATATCT
ATTCAAATTAATAAATAAACCTCGATATACAGACCGATAAAACACATGCGTCAATTTTACGCATGATTAT
CTTTAACGTACGTCACAATATGATTATCTTTCTAGGGTTAATCTAGTGTTTAAACGGCCGCTTAATTAAT
CCAGCTTTTGTTCCCTTTAGTGAGGGTTAATTGCGCGCTTGGCGTAATCATGGTCATAGCTGTTTCCTGT
GTGAAATTGTTATCCGCTCACAATTCCACACAACATACGAGCCGGAAGCATAAAGTGTAAAGCCTGGGGT
GCCTAATGAGTGAGCTAACTCACATTAATTGCGTTGCGCTCACTGCCCGCTTTCCAGTCGGGAAACCTGT
CGTGCCAGCTGCATTAATGAATCGGCCAACGCGCGGGGAGAGGCGGTTTGCGTATTGGGCGCTCTTCCGC
TTCCTCGCTCACTGACTCGCTGCGCTCGGTCGTTCGGCTGCGGCGAGCGGTATCAGCTCACTCAAAGGCG
GTAATACGGTTATCCACAGAATCAGGGGATAACGCAGGAAAGAACATGTGAGCAAAAGGCCAGCAAAAGG
CCAGGAACCGTAAAAAGGCCGCGTTGCTGGCGTTTTTCCATAGGCTCCGCCCCCCTGACGAGCATCACAA
AAATCGACGCTCAAGTCAGAGGTGGCGAAACCCGACAGGACTATAAAGATACCAGGCGTTTCCCCCTGGA
AGCTCCCTCGTGCGCTCTCCTGTTCCGACCCTGCCGCTTACCGGATACCTGTCCGCCTTTCTCCCTTCGG
GAAGCGTGGCGCTTTCTCATAGCTCACGCTGTAGGTATCTCAGTTCGGTGTAGGTCGTTCGCTCCAAGCT
GGGCTGTGTGCACGAACCCCCCGTTCAGCCCGACCGCTGCGCCTTATCCGGTAACTATCGTCTTGAGTCC
AACCCGGTAAGACACGACTTATCGCCACTGGCAGCAGCCACTGGTAACAGGATTAGCAGAGCGAGGTATG
TAGGCGGTGCTACAGAGTTCTTGAAGTGGTGGCCTAACTACGGCTACACTAGAAGAACAGTATTTGGTAT
CTGCGCTCTGCTGAAGCCAGTTACCTTCGGAAAAAGAGTTGGTAGCTCTTGATCCGGCAAACAAACCACC
GCTGGTAGCGGTGGTTTTTTTGTTTGCAAGCAGCAGATTACGCGCAGAAAAAAAGGATCTCAAGAAGATC
CTTTGATCTTTTCTACGGGGTCTGACGCTCAGTGGAACGAAAACTCACGTTAAGGGATTTTGGTCATGAG
ATTATCAAAAAGGATCTTCACCTAGATCCTTTTAAATTAAAAATGAAGTTTTAAATCAATCTAAAGTATA
TATGAGTAAACTTGGTCTGACAGTTACCAATGCTTAATCAGTGAGGCACCTATCTCAGCGATCTGTCTAT
TTCGTTCATCCATAGTTGCCTGACTCCCCGTCGTGTAGATAACTACGATACGGGAGGGCTTACCATCTGG
CCCCAGTGCTGCAATGATACCGCGAGACCCACGCTCACCGGCTCCAGATTTATCAGCAATAAACCAGCCA
GCCGGAAGGGCCGAGCGCAGAAGTGGTCCTGCAACTTTATCCGCCTCCATCCAGTCTATTAATTGTTGCC
GGGAAGCTAGAGTAAGTAGTTCGCCAGTTAATAGTTTGCGCAACGTTGTTGCCATTGCTACAGGCATCGT
GGTGTCACGCTCGTCGTTTGGTATGGCTTCATTCAGCTCCGGTTCCCAACGATCAAGGCGAGTTACATGA
TCCCCCATGTTGTGCAAAAAAGCGGTTAGCTCCTTCGGTCCTCCGATCGTTGTCAGAAGTAAGTTGGCCG
CAGTGTTATCACTCATGGTTATGGCAGCACTGCATAATTCTCTTACTGTCATGCCATCCGTAAGATGCTT
TTCTGTGACTGGTGAGTACTCAACCAAGTCATTCTGAGAATAGTGTATGCGGCGACCGAGTTGCTCTTGC
CCGGCGTCAATACGGGATAATACCGCGCCACATAGCAGAACTTTAAAAGTGCTCATCATTGGAAAACGTT
CTTCGGGGCGAAAACTCTCAAGGATCTTACCGCTGTTGAGATCCAGTTCGATGTAACCCACTCGTGCACC
CAACTGATCTTCAGCATCTTTTACTTTCACCAGCGTTTCTGGGTGAGCAAAAACAGGAAGGCAAAATGCC
GCAAAAAAGGGAATAAGGGCGACACGGAAATGTTGAATACTCATACTCTTCCTTTTTCAATATTATTGAA
GCATTTATCAGGGTTATTGTCTCATGAGCGGATACATATTTGAATGTATTTAGAAAAATAAACAAATAGG
GGTTCCGCGCACATTTCCCCGAAAAGTGCCACCTAAATTGTAAGCGTTAATATTTTGTTAAAATTCGCGT
TAAATTTTTGTTAAATCAGCTCATTTTTTAACCAATAGGCCGAAATCGGCAAAATCCCTTATAAATCAAA
AGAATAGACCGAGATAGGGT
[37 nt withheld, positions 8351-8387]
AAAGAACGTGGACTCCAACGTCAAAGG
[49 nt withheld, positions 8415-8463]
T
[91 nt withheld, positions 8465-8555]
G
[124 nt withheld, positions 8557-8680]
CCCATTCGCCATTCAGGCTGCGCAACTGTTGGGAAGGGCGATCGGTGCGGGCCTCTTCGCTATTACGCCA
GCTGGCGAAAGGGGGATGTGCTGCAAGGCGATTAAGTTGGGTAACGCCAGGGTTTTCCCAGTCACGACGT
TGTAAAACGACGGCCAGTGAGCGCGCGTAATACGACTC
